>Addgene plasmid #154586 | pEPYC0CM0429 | depositor full sequence | sequence record 299460 | pEPYC0CM0429 sequence 2419 bps
CCGTCTTTCATTGCCATACGAAATTCCGGATGAGCATTCATCAGGCGGGCAAGAATGTGAATAAAGGCCG
GATAAAACTTGTGCTTATTTTTCTTTACGGTCTTTAAAAAGGCCGTAATATCCAGCTGAACGGTCTGGTT
ATAGGTACATTGAGCAACTGACTGAAATGCCTCAAAATGTTCTTTACGATGCCATTGGGATATATCAACG
GTGGTATATCCAGTGATTTTTTTCTCCATTTTAGCTTCCTTAGCTCCTGAAAATCTCGATAACTCAAAAA
ATACGCCCGGTAGTGATCTTATTTCATTATGGTGAAAGTTGGAACCTCTTACGTGCCCGATCAACTCGAG
TGCCACCTGACGTCTAAGAAACCATTATTATCATGACATTAACCTATAAAAATAGGCGTATCACGAGGCA
GAATTTCAGATAAAAAAAATCCTTAGCTTTCGCTAAGGATGATTTCTGGAATTCGGTCTCAGGAGGGAGG
CGTGTCGTTTTAGTGAGGAAGATTGATGAAAAGTCAAAAACAAAAATCAATTATCACTGCTAGGAAACCA
TTATTGCGACAAAACTGGTACTTTCAGAAGATCAAAGGGCTATAGGAGGACTCCATCAACAAATAATCCA
AGTAAGCTAGGAGGACCGATGCTGATGCTTTGTCAAAAGCTAAAAAAGATGATGCCTGCTAGGAGGACCG
ATGCCAAATATTTCTTGTGCACTGGTGGAGCACGACAGACCTCTACAAACTGACGTAAGGGATGACGCAC
ACCTAACCACGTCTACAACCTCTATATAAGGTTTTGCTATTCATTGAAAGCAGTAGTGACTGATTTGTAT
ATATACTCGAGACCCTGCAGTCCGGCAAAAAAGGGCAAGGTGTCACCACCCTGCCCTTTTTCTTTAAAAC
CGAAAAGATTACTTCGCGTTATGCAGGCTTCCTCGCTCACTGACTCGCTGCGCTCGGTCGTTCGGCTGCG
GCGAGCGGTATCAGCTCACTCAAAGGCGGTAATACGGTTATCCACAGAATCAGGGGATAACGCAGGAAAG
AACATGTGAGCAAAAGGCCAGCAAAAGGCCAGGAACCGTAAAAAGGCCGCGTTGCTGGCGTTTTTCCACA
GGCTCCGCCCCCCTGACGAGCATCACAAAAATCGACGCTCAAGTCAGAGGTGGCGAAACCCGACAGGACT
ATAAAGATACCAGGCGTTTCCCCCTGGAAGCTCCCTCGTGCGCTCTCCTGTTCCGACCCTGCCGCTTACC
GGATACCTGTCCGCCTTTCTCCCTTCGGGAAGCGTGGCGCTTTCTCATAGCTCACGCTGTAGGTATCTCA
GTTCGGTGTAGGTCGTTCGCTCCAAGCTGGGCTGTGTGCACGAACCCCCCGTTCAGCCCGACCGCTGCGC
CTTATCCGGTAACTATCGTCTTGAGTCCAACCCGGTAAGACACGACTTATCGCCACTGGCAGCAGCCACT
GGTAACAGGATTAGCAGAGCGAGGTATGTAGGCGGTGCTACAGAGTTCTTGAAGTGGTGGCCTAACTACG
GCTACACTAGAAGAACAGTATTTGGTATCTGCGCTCTGCTGAAGCCAGTTACCTTCGGAAAAAGAGTTGG
TAGCTCTTGATCCGGCAAACAAACCACCGCTGGTAGCGGTGGTTTTTTTGTTTGCAAGCAGCAGATTACG
CGCAGAAAAAAAGGATCTCAAGAAGATCCTTTGATCTTTTCTACGGGGTCTGACGCTCAGTGGAACGAAA
ACTCACGTTAAGGGATTTTGGTCATGAGATTATCAAAAAGGATCTTCACCTAGATCCTTTTAAATTAAAA
ATGAAGTTTTAAATCAATCTAAAGTATATATGAGTAAACTTGGTCTGACAGCTCGAGGCTTGGATTCTCA
CCAATAAAAAACGCCCGGCGGCAACCGAGCGTTCTGAACAAATCCAGATGGAGTTCTGAGGTCATTACTG
GATCTATCAACAGGAGTCCAAGCGAGCTCGATATCAAATTACGCCCCGCCCTGCCACTCATCGCAGTACT
GTTGTAATTCATTAAGCATTCTGCCGACATGGAAGCCATCACAAACGGCATGATGAACCTGAATCGCCAG
CGGCATCAGCACCTTGTCGCCTTGCGTATAATATTTGCCCATGGTGAAAACGGGGGCGAAGAAGTTGTCC
ATATTGGCCACGTTTAAATCAAAACTGGTGAAACTCACCCAGGGATTGGCTGAGACGAAAAACATATTCT
CAATAAACCCTTTAGGGAAATAGGCCAGGTTTTCACCGTAACACGCCACATCTTGCGAATATATGTGTAG
AAACTGCCGGAAATCGTCGTGGTATTCACTCCAGAGCGATGAAAACGTTTCAGTTTGCTCATGGAAAACG
GTGTAACAAGGGTGAACACTATCCCATATCACCAGCTCA
Features (pLannotate 1.2.2; 7 found; start..end, strand, type, name):
    240..337     -  promoter       cat promoter: promoter of the E. coli cat gene encoding chloramphenicol acetyltransferase
    423..466     -  terminator     bacterial terminator: putative bacterial transcription terminator
    749..771     +  promoter       CaMV 35S promoter (fragment): strong constitutive promoter from cauliflower mosaic virus
    861..918     +  terminator     his operon terminator: This putative transcriptin terminator from the E. coli his operon has a 2-bp deletion introduced during synthesis. Its efficiency has not been determined.
   1113..1701    -  rep_origin     ori: high-copy-number ColE1/pMB1/pBR322/pUC origin of replication
   1884..1978    -  terminator     lambda t0 terminator: transcription terminator from phage lambda
   2002..239     -  CDS            cat (across the origin): CAT_ECOLX - Experimental evidence at protein level: Swiss-Prot protein existence level 1. This enzyme is an effector of chloramphenicol resistance in bacteria. From Escherichia coli. This protein is used as a marker in many commonly used cloning vectors, such as pACYC184.
