[The description below was written by a language model from this plasmid's Addgene catalogue record and pLannotate feature annotations shown in this document.]
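Description:
pEPYC0CM0429 is a small (about 2.4 kb) Phytobricks Level 0 part plasmid built in the pUAP1 universal acceptor backbone and catalogued as a synthetic biology vector. It is maintained in E. coli at high copy through a ColE1/pUC-type origin of replication and is selected with chloramphenicol. Resistance comes from a cat (chloramphenicol acetyltransferase) gene driven by its native cat promoter and followed by the phage lambda t0 terminator. In the annotated sequence the cat coding region spans the numbering origin of the circular map. Additional bacterial terminators, including a his operon terminator and a putative terminator on the opposite side, flank the cloning region and probably insulate the inserted part from read-through transcription from the backbone.

The payload is MinSyn_123, a fully synthetic sequence that was inserted with the Type IIS enzyme BpiI, with both sites destroyed during cloning, as is usual when a part is domesticated into a Level 0 acceptor. The associated publication concerns the rational design of minimal synthetic promoters for plants, so MinSyn_123 is evidently one of these designed promoter parts. The record does not describe its specific cis-element composition, strength or expression pattern. The only plant-related feature detected in the insert region is a very short fragment matching the CaMV 35S promoter, consistent with a 35S-derived core element, though the record does not confirm this. The plasmid has no coding sequence, reporter or plant selection marker of its own. It serves as a standardised, reusable promoter module for Golden Gate-style assembly into higher-level plant transcription units.
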