Addgene plasmid #154586: pEPYC0CM0429
Purpose: Phytobricks Level 0 part
Depositing lab: Nicola Patron. Depositing organization: Earlham Institute. Publication: Rational design of minimal synthetic promoters for plants. Cai YM, Kallam K, Tidd H, Gendarini G, Salzman A, Patron NJ. Nucleic Acids Res. 2020 Aug 28. pii: 5897334. doi: 10.1093/nar/gkaa682. PubMed 32856047.
Backbone
  Vector backbone: pUAP1
  Vector type: Synthetic Biology
Growth in bacteria
  Bacterial resistance: Chloramphenicol, 25 μg/mL
  Growth temperature: 37°C
  Growth strain: NEB Stable
  Copy number: High Copy
Gene/Insert
  Gene/Insert name: MinSyn_123
  Species: Synthetic
  Cloning method: Restriction Enzyme; 5′ cloning site BpiI (destroyed during cloning); 3′ cloning site BpiI (destroyed during cloning)
Terms and licenses: Academic/Nonprofit Terms; Industry Terms: Not Available to Industry
Depositor comments: Please visit https://www.biorxiv.org/content/10.1101/2020.05.14.095406v1 for bioRxiv preprint.
How to cite: pEPYC0CM0429 was a gift from Nicola Patron (Addgene plasmid # 154586 ; http://n2t.net/addgene:154586 ; RRID:Addgene_154586)
